>Addgene plasmid #87800 | pTMS2 | addgene full sequence | sequence record 177268 | Addgene NGS Result
TAATACGACTCACTATAGGGGAATTGTGAGCGGATAACAATTCCCCTGTAGAAATAATTTTGTTTAACTT
TAATAAGGAGATATACCATGAGCCACGTGTGGTCGCACCCTCAATTCGAGAAAGGATCCTTTAAAATCGA
AGAAGGTAAACTGGTAATCTGGATTAACGGCGATAAAGGCTATAACGGTCTCGCTGAAGTCGGTAAGAAA
TTCGAGAAAGATACCGGAATTAAAGTCACCGTTGAGCATCCGGATAAACTGGAAGAGAAATTCCCACAGG
TTGCGGCAACTGGCGATGGCCCTGACATTATCTTCTGGGCACACGACCGCTTTGGTGGCTACGCTCAATC
TGGCCTGTTGGCTGAAATCACCCCGGCCGCAGCGTTCCAGGACAAGCTGTATCCGTTTACCTGGGATGCC
GTACGTTACAACGGCAAGCTGATTGCTTACCCGATCGCTGTTGAAGCGTTATCGCTGATTTATAACAAAG
ACCTGCTGCCGAACCCGCCAAAAACCTGGGAAGAGATCCCGGCGCTGGATAAAGAACTGAAAGCGAAAGG
TAAGAGCGCGCTGATGTTCAACCTGCAAGAACCGTACTTCACCTGGCCGCTGATTGCTGCTGACGGGGGT
TATGCGTTCAAGTATGCAGCCGGCAAGTACGACATTAAAGACGTGGGCGTGGATAACGCTGGCGCGAAAG
CGGGTCTGACCTTCCTGGTTGACCTGATTAAAAACAAACACATGAATGCAGACACCGATTACTCCATCGC
AGAAGCTGCCTTTAATAAAGGCGAAACAGCGATGACCATCAACGGCCCGTGGGCATGGTCCAACATCGAC
ACCAGCAAAGTGAATTATGGTGTAACGGTACTGCCGACCTTCAAGGGTCAACCATCCAAACCGTTCGTTG
GCGTGCTGAGCGCAGGTATTAACGCCGCCAGTCCGAACAAAGAGCTGGCGAAAGAGTTCCTCGAAAACTA
TCTGCTGACTGATGAAGGTCTGGAAGCGGTTAATAAAGACAAACCGCTGGGTGCCGTAGCGCTGAAGTCT
TACGAGGAAGAGTTGGCGAAAGATCCACGTATTGCCGCCACTATGGAAAACGCCCAGAAAGGTGAAATCA
TGCCGAACATCCCGCAGATGTCCGCTTTCTGGTATGCCGTGCGTACTGCGGTGATCAACGCCGCCAGCGG
TCGTCAGACTGTCGATGCAGCCCTGGCAGCCGCGCAGACTTACGTAAGATCCTGGGAAGTTAAACCGGAA
ACCCACATCAACCTGAAAGTTTCTGACGGTTCTTCTGAAATCTTCTTCAAAATCAAAAAAACCACCCCGC
TGCGTCGTCTGATGGAAGCTTTCGCTAAACGTCAGGGTAAAGAAATGGACTCTCTGCGTTTCCTGTACGA
CGGTATCCGTATCCAGGCTGACCAGACCCCGGAAGACCTGGACATGGAAGACAACGACATCATCGAAGCT
CACCGTGAACAGCTGGGTGGTGCTACCATGGAATTCGGGCCCGATATCGGTACCCTCGAGGATATCCACC
ATCATCACCACCATTGAGTCGAGTCTGGTAAAGAAACCGCTGCTGCGAAATTTGAACGCCAGCACATGGA
CTCGTCTACTAGCGCAGCTTAATTAACCTAGGCTGCTGCCACCGCTGAGCAATAACTAGCATAACCCCTT
GGGGCCTCTAAACGGGTCTTGAGGGGTTTTTTGCTGAAACCTCAGGCATTTGAGAAGCACACGGTCACAC
TGCTTCCGGTAGTCAATAAACCGGTAAACCAGCAATAGACATAAGCGGCTATTTAACGACCCTGCCCTGA
ACCGACGACAAGCTGACGACCGGGTCTCCGCAAGTGGCACTTTTCGGGGAAATGTGCGCGGAACCCCTAT
TTGTTTATTTTTCTAAATACATTCAAATATGTATCCGCTCATGAATTAATTCTTAGAAAAACTCATCGAG
CATCAAATGAAACTGCAATTTATTCATATCAGGATTATCAATACCATATTTTTGAAAAAGCCGTTTCTGT
AATGAAGGAGAAAACTCACCGAGGCAGTTCCATAGGATGGCAAGATCCTGGTATCGGTCTGCGATTCCGA
CTCGTCCAACATCAATACAACCTATTAATTTCCCCTCGTCAAAAATAAGGTTATCAAGTGAGAAATCACC
ATGAGTGACGACTGAATCCGGTGAGAATGGCAAAAGTTTATGCATTTCTTTCCAGACTTGTTCAACAGGC
CAGCCATTACGCTCGTCATCAAAATCACTCGCATCAACCAAACCGTTATTCATTCGTGATTGCGCCTGAG
CGAGACGAAATACGCGGTCGCTGTTAAAAGGACAATTACAAACAGGAATCGAATGCAACCGGCGCAGGAA
CACTGCCAGCGCATCAACAATATTTTCACCTGAATCAGGATATTCTTCTAATACCTGGAATGCTGTTTTC
CCGGGGATCGCAGTGGTGAGTAACCATGCATCATCAGGAGTACGGATAAAATGCTTGATGGTCGGAAGAG
GCATAAATTCCGTCAGCCAGTTTAGTCTGACCATCTCATCTGTAACATCATTGGCAACGCTACCTTTGCC
ATGTTTCAGAAACAACTCTGGCGCATCGGGCTTCCCATACAATCGATAGATTGTCGCACCTGATTGCCCG
ACATTATCGCGAGCCCATTTATACCCATATAAATCAGCATCCATGTTGGAATTTAATCGCGGCCTAGAGC
AAGACGTTTCCCGTTGAATATGGCTCATACTCTTCCTTTTTCAATATTATTGAAGCATTTATCAGGGTTA
TTGTCTCATGAGCGGATACATATTTGAATGTATTTAGAAAAATAAACAAATAGGCATGCAGCGCTCTTCC
GCTTCCTCGCTCACTGACTCGCTACGCTCGGTCGTTCGACTGCGGCGAGCGGTGTCAGCTCACTCAAAAG
CGGTAATACGGTTATCCACAGAATCAGGGGATAAAGCCGGAAAGAACATGTGAGCAAAAAGCAAAGCACC
GGAAGAAGCCAACGCCGCAGGCGTTTTTCCATAGGCTCCGCCCCCCTGACGAGCATCACAAAAATCGACG
CTCAAGCCAGAGGTGGCGAAACCCGACAGGACTATAAAGATACCAGGCGTTTCCCCCTGGAAGCTCCCTC
GTGCGCTCTCCTGTTCCGACCCTGCCGCTTACCGGATACCTGTCCGCCTTTCTCCCTTCGGGAAGCGTGG
CGCTTTCTCATAGCTCACGCTGTTGGTATCTCAGTTCGGTGTAGGTCGTTCGCTCCAAGCTGGGCTGTGT
GCACGAACCCCCCGTTCAGCCCGACCGCTGCGCCTTATCCGGTAACTATCGTCTTGAGTCCAACCCGGTA
AGACACGACTTATCGCCACTGGCAGCAGCCATTGGTAACTGATTTAGAGGACTTTGTCTTGAAGTTATGC
ACCTGTTAAGGCTAAACTGAAAGAACAGATTTTGGTGAGTGCGGTCCTCCAACCCACTTACCTTGGTTCA
AAGAGTTGGTAGCTCAGCGAACCTTGAGAAAACCACCGTTGGTAGCGGTGGTTTTTCTTTATTTATGAGA
TGATGAATCAATCGGTCTATCAAGTCAACGAACAGCTATTCCGTTACTCTAGATTTCAGTGCAATTTATC
TCTTCAAATGTAGCACCTGAAGTCAGCCCCATACGATATAAGTTGTAATTCTCATGTTAGTCATGCCCCG
CGCCCACCGGAAGGAGCTGACTGGGTTGAAGGCTCTCAAGGGCATCGGTCGAGATCCCGGTGCCTAATGA
GTGAGCTAACTTACATTAATTGCGTTGCGCTCACTGCCCGCTTTCCAGTCGGGAAACCTGTCGTGCCAGT
TGCATTAATGAATCGGCCAACGCGCGGGGAGAGGCGGTTTGCGTATTGGGCGCCAGGGTGGTTTTTCTTT
TCACCAGTGAGACGGGCAACAGTTGATTGCCCTTCACCGCCTGGCCCTGAGAGAGTTGCAGCAAGCGGTC
CACGCTGGTTTGCCCCAGCAGGCGAAAATCCTGTTTGATGGTGGTTAACGGCGGGATATAACATGAGCTG
TCTTCGGTATCGTCGTATCCCACTACCGAGATGTCCGCACCAACGCGCAGCCCGGACTCGGTAATGGCGC
GCATTGCGCCCAGCGCCATCTGATCGTTGGCAACCAGCATCGCAGTGGGAACGATGCCCTCATTCAGCAT
TTGCATGGTTTGTTGAAAACCGGACATGGCACTCCAGTCGCCTTCCCGTTCCGCTATCGGCTGAATTTGA
TTGCGAGTGAGATATTTATGCCAGCCAGCCAGACGCAGACGCGCCGAGACAGAACTTAATGGGCCCGCTA
ACAGCGCGATTTGCTGGTGACCCAATGCGACCAGATGCTCCACGCCCAGTCGCGTACCGTCTTCATGGGA
GAAAATAATACTGTTGATGGGTGTCTGGTCAGAGACATCAAGAAATAACGCCGGAACATTAGTGCAGGCA
GCTTCCACAGCAATGGCATCCTGGTCATCCAGCGGATAGTTAATGATCAGCCCACTGACGCGTTGCGCGA
GAAGATTGTGCACCGCCGCTTTACAGGCTTCGACGCCGCTTCGTTCTACCATCGACACCACCACGCTGGC
ACCCAGTTGATCGGCGCGAGATTTAATCGCCGCGACAATTTGCGACGGCGCGTGCAGGGCCAGACTGGAG
GTGGCAACGCCAATCAGCAACGACTGTTTGCCCGCCAGTTGTTGTGCCACGCGGTTGGGAATGTAATTCA
GCTCCGCCATCGCCGCTTCCACTTTTTCCCGCGTTTTCGCAGAAACGTGGCTGGCCTGGTTCACCACGCG
GGAAACGGTCTGATAAGAGACACCGGCATACTCTGCGACATCGTATAACGTTACTGGTTTCACATTCACC
ACCCTGAATTGACTCTCTTCCGGGCGCTATCATGCCATACCGCGAAAGGTTTTGCGCCATTCGATGGTGT
CCGGGATCTCGACGCTCTCCCTTATGCGACTCCTGCATTAGGAAAT
Features (pLannotate 1.2.2; 17 found; start..end, strand, type, name):
      1..19      +  promoter       T7 promoter: promoter for bacteriophage T7 RNA polymerase
     20..44      +  protein_bind   lac operator: The lac repressor binds to the lac operator to inhibit transcription in E. coli. This inhibition can be relieved by adding lactose or isopropyl-β-D-thiogalactopyranoside (IPTG). lac repressor encoded by lacI
     59..81      +  RBS            RBS: efficient ribosome binding site from bacteriophage T7 gene 10 (Olins and Rangwala, 1989)
    133..1230    +  CDS            MBP: maltose binding protein from E. coli; malE (mutated); This version of the gene does not encode a signal sequence, so MBP will remain in the cytosol.
   1261..1497    +  CDS            SMT3 (fragment): SMT3_YEAST - Experimental evidence at protein level: Swiss-Prot protein existence level 1. Not known; suppressor of MIF2 mutations. From Saccharomyces cerevisiae (strain ATCC 204508 / S288c) (Baker's yeast).
   1570..1611    +  CDS            S-Tag (fragment): affinity and epitope tag derived from pancreatic ribonuclease A
   1641..1658    +  CDS            SET1 (fragment): solubility-enhancement tag derived from T7 phage gene 10B
   1666..1713    +  terminator     T7 terminator: transcription terminator for bacteriophage T7 RNA polymerase
   1877..1934    +  promoter       AmpR promoter (fragment): bla
   1943..2758    -  CDS            KanR: aminoglycoside phosphotransferase; aph(3')-Ia; confers resistance to kanamycin in bacteria or G418 (Geneticin®) in eukaryotes
   2759..2850    -  promoter       AmpR promoter: bla
   2866..3615    -  rep_origin     RSF ori: Plasmids containing the RSF 1030 origin of replication can be propagated in E. coli cells that contain additional plasmids with compatible origins.
   3698..3762    -  CDS            TcR (fragment): tetracycline efflux protein; tet; confers resistance to tetracycline
   3777..3798    -  protein_bind   CAP binding site: CAP binding activates transcription in the presence of cAMP. E. coli catabolite activator protein
   3811..4893    -  CDS            lacI: lac repressor; lacI; The lac repressor binds to the lac operator to inhibit transcription in E. coli. This inhibition can be relieved by adding lactose or isopropyl-β-D-thiogalactopyranoside (IPTG).
   4894..4971    -  promoter       lacI promoter: lacI
   4979..5014    -  CDS            TcR (fragment): tetracycline efflux protein; tet; confers resistance to tetracycline
