[The description below was written by a language model from this plasmid's Addgene catalogue record and pLannotate feature annotations shown in this document.]
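Description:
pTMS2 is an empty bacterial expression backbone derived from pRSFDuet-1, designed for producing recombinant proteins in E. coli as MBP-SUMO fusions. It replicates from the RSF1030 origin, which is compatible with other common origins so the plasmid can coexist with additional plasmids in the same cell. It is selected with kanamycin through an aph(3')-Ia resistance gene. A lacI gene with its own promoter supplies the lac repressor. The short TcR, AmpR promoter and SET1 fragments in the automated annotation look like small backbone-derived matches rather than functional elements.

The expression cassette starts with a T7 promoter under lac operator control and the phage T7 gene 10 ribosome binding site, giving IPTG-inducible transcription in hosts that supply T7 RNA polymerase. Downstream is a signal-sequence-free maltose binding protein, which stays in the cytosol. It is followed by a fragment of yeast SMT3 (SUMO), which the depositor describes as a synthesized mutant version. The catalogue lists an N-terminal Strep II tag and a C-terminal 6xHis tag on the backbone, but neither was picked up as a feature in the table. An S-Tag fragment sits between the SUMO region and the T7 terminator.

No insert is present. A gene of interest is introduced by "blunt-end" cloning after the SUMO coding sequence. According to the associated publication title, the mutant SUMO speeds plasmid construction and allows the target protein to be recovered with a native N-terminus once the tags are removed. The two terminal affinity tags and MBP offer routes for purifying the fusion.
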