Addgene plasmid #87800: pTMS2
Purpose: (Empty Backbone) For constructing MBP-SUMO-fusion proteins with N-terminal StrepII tag and C-terminal His tag using "blunt-end" cloning.
Depositing lab: Yu-Zhu Zhang. Depositing organization: USDA ARS Albany, Western Regional Research Center. Publication: A Mutant Sumo Facilitates Quick Plasmid Construction for Expressing Proteins with Native N-termini After Tag Removal. Zhang Y, Fan Y. Mol Biotechnol. 2017 May;59(4-5):159-167. doi: 10.1007/s12033-017-9998-6. PubMed 28349302.
Backbone
  Vector backbone: pRSFduet-1
  Backbone manufacturer: EMD Millipore
  Vector type: Bacterial Expression
  Tag / fusion protein: Strep II (N terminal on backbone); 6xHis (C terminal on backbone)
Growth in bacteria
  Bacterial resistance: Kanamycin, 50 μg/mL
  Growth temperature: 37°C
  Growth strain: DH5alpha
  Copy number: High Copy
Gene/Insert
  Gene/Insert name: None
  Tag / fusion protein: Strep II (N terminal on backbone); 6xHis (C terminal on backbone)
Resource information
  A portion of this plasmid was derived from a plasmid made by: The constructs contain a DNA sequence which encodes a mutant sumo from yeast. I had the coding sequence synthesized by a commercial vendor.
Terms and licenses: Academic/Nonprofit Terms; Industry Terms: Not Available to Industry
Depositor comments: Additional reference: Zhang, Y.; Du, W.X.; Fregevu, C.; Kothary, M.H.; Harden, L; McHugh, T.H. Expression, purification, and characterization of almond (Prunus dulcis) allergen Pru du 4. J. Agric Food Chem 2014, 62, 12695-700. PMID: 25437489
How to cite: pTMS2 was a gift from Yu-Zhu Zhang (Addgene plasmid # 87800 ; http://n2t.net/addgene:87800 ; RRID:Addgene_87800)
